>Addgene plasmid #104039 | pFETCh_NFIA_iso1 | addgene full sequence | sequence record 199544 | Addgene NGS Result
GAGGCGGTTTGCGTATTGGGAACTTTTGCTGAGTTGAAGGATCAGATCACGCATCTTCCCGACAACGCAG
ACCGTTCCGTGGCAAAGCAAAAGTTCAAAATCAGTAACCGTCAGTGCCGATAAGTTCAAAGTTAAACCTG
GTGTTGATACCAACATTGAAACGTTGATCGAAAACGCGCTGAAAAACGCTGCTGAATGTGCGAGCTTCTT
CCGCTTCCTCGCTCACTGACTCGCTGCGCTCGGTCGTTCGGCTGCGGCGAGCGGTATCAGCTCACTCAAA
GGCGGTAATACGGTTATCCACAGAATCAGGGGATAACGCAGGAAAGAACATGTGAGCAAAAGGCCAGCAA
AAGGCCAGGAACCGTAAAAAGGCCGCGTTGCTGGCGTTTTTCCATAGGCTCCGCCCCCCTGACGAGCATC
ACAAAAATCGACGCTCAAGTCAGAGGTGGCGAAACCCGACAGGACTATAAAGATACCAGGCGTTTCCCCC
TGGAAGCTCCCTCGTGCGCTCTCCTGTTCCGACCCTGCCGCTTACCGGATACCTGTCCGCCTTTCTCCCT
TCGGGAAGCGTGGCGCTTTCTCATAGCTCACGCTGTAGGTATCTCAGTTCGGTGTAGGTCGTTCGCTCCA
AGCTGGGCTGTGTGCACGAACCCCCCGTTCAGCCCGACCGCTGCGCCTTATCCGGTAACTATCGTCTTGA
GTCCAACCCGGTAAGACACGACTTATCGCCACTGGCAGCAGCCACTGGTAACAGGATTAGCAGAGCGAGG
TATGTAGGCGGTGCTACAGAGTTCTTGAAGTGGTGGCCTAACTACGGCTACACTAGAAGAACAGTATTTG
GTATCTGCGCTCTGCTGAAGCCAGTTACCTTCGGAAAAAGAGTTGGTAGCTCTTGATCCGGCAAACAAAC
CACCGCTGGTAGCGGTGGTTTTTTTGTTTGCAAGCAGCAGATTACGCGCAGAAAAAAAGGATCTCAAGAA
GATCCTTTGATCTTTTCTACGGGGTCTGACGCTCAGTGGAACTCCGTCGAGAGGTCTGCCTCGTGAAGAA
GGTGTTGCTGACTCATACCAGGCCTGAATCGCCCCATCATCCAGCCAGAAAGTGAGGGAGCCACGGTTGA
TGAGAGCTTTGTTGTAGGTGGACCAGTTGGTGATTTTGAACTTTTGCTTTGCCACGGAACGGTCTGCGTT
GTCGGGAAGATGCGTGATCTGATCCTTCAACTCAGCAAAAGTTCGATTTATTCAACAAAGCCACGTTGTG
TCTCAAAATCTCTGATGTTACATTGCACAAGATAAAAATATATCATCATGAACAATAAAACTGTCTGCTT
ACATAAACAGTAATACAAGGGGTGTTATGAGCCATATTCAACGGGAAACGTCTTGCTCGAAGCCGCGATT
AAATTCCAACATGGATGCTGATTTATATGGGTATAAATGGGCTCGCGATAATGTCGGGCAATCAGGTGCG
ACAATCTATCGATTGTATGGGAAGCCCGATGCGCCAGAGTTGTTTCTGAAACATGGCAAAGGTAGCGTTG
CCAATGATGTTACAGATGAGATGGTCAGACTAAACTGGCTGACGGAATTTATGCCTCTTCCGACCATCAA
GCATTTTATCCGTACTCCTGATGATGCATGGTTACTCACCACTGCGATCCCCGGGAAAACAGCATTCCAG
GTATTAGAAGAATATCCTGATTCAGGTGAAAATATTGTTGATGCGCTGGCAGTGTTCCTGCGCCGGTTGC
ATTCGATTCCTGTTTGTAATTGTCCTTTTAACAGCGATCGCGTATTTCGTCTCGCTCAGGCGCAATCACG
AATGAATAACGGTTTGGTTGATGCGAGTGATTTTGATGACGAGCGTAATGGCTGGCCTGTTGAACAAGTC
TGGAAAGAAATGCATAAGCTTTTGCCATTCTCACCGGATTCAGTCGTCACTCATGGTGATTTCTCACTTG
ATAACCTTATTTTTGACGAGGGGAAATTAATAGGTTGTATTGATGTTGGACGAGTCGGAATCGCAGACCG
ATACCAGGATCTTGCCATCCTATGGAACTGCCTCGGTGAGTTTTCTCCTTCATTACAGAAACGGCTTTTT
CAAAAATATGGTATTGATAATCCTGATATGAATATATTGCAGTTTCATTTGATGCTCGATGAGTTTTTCT
AATCAGAATTGGTTAATTGGTTGTAACACTGGCAGAGCATTACGCTGACTTGACGGGACGGCGGCTTTGT
TGAATAAATCGCATTCGCCATTCAGGCTGCGCAACTGTTGGGAAGGGCGATCGGTGCGGGCCTCTTCGCT
ATTACGCCAGCTGGCGAAAGGGGGATGTGCTGCAAGGCGATTAAGTTGGGTAACGCCAGGGTTTTCCCAG
TCACGACGTTGTAAAACGACGGCCAGTGAACGACGGCCAGTGAATTGGAGGCTACAGTCAGTGGAGAGGA
CTTTCCAAGATTGTCCTTGCGGGCCATGTTATATACTTAACTGCTGACTGCTGAACCAAAACAAACTAAA
GGAACAAATAAAAAAGGAATATAACTGCATTTTCTTTTTCCAATATGTTACAGAAAAACATTGCCCTTTG
ACTGTCCCGTTATATATTGCAGATCTCAGCTACTACAAAAGATTTAGTTCTCCATGTGCCTCCTCAATGC
TCAAGGAGGATCACACCTGTGTGGGTAAATTCATGAAATACTGTGAAACAGCCAGGCTCCGTAAGGAAAG
TGTGTTACAACAGGAAGTCAGTGAGCAAGGGTAGTCCTCCGCTAGCCACGTCACCTAATGCTCACGCTAC
CATGGAAACACTTCAAATGTTACAAAGCCCAACCATTTCCAGCACCATATGAGAAATTACAACAGTCCCT
AAAGTATTTTAAAAAAAAAAAAATCCCAAAAGGTTATGGCCTTTGCTGTTTGACCATAATGCTTGCTGTT
TCCATGTACAAGTTGATTTGAATCGGTTTTTCTCCCCTTCCGCTGATAGTGAAGTTGTAACTGCGCTGGG
TTGAGGTTGCGTCCATGTTACAGAGTTGAGAAGGGGTCAGGTGGTCTGTCTGGTGGATGGTGGGACGCTG
CAACTTGATGTTCGAATCAGAAGAACTCGTCAAGAAGGCGATAGAAGGCGATGCGCTGCGAATCGGGAGC
GGCGATACCGTAAAGCACGAGGAAGCGGTCAGCCCATTCGCCGCCAAGCTCTTCAGCAATATCACGGGTA
GCCAACGCTATGTCCTGATAGCGGTCGGCCACACCCAGCCGGCCACAGTCGATGAATCCAGAAAAGCGGC
CATTTTCCACCATGATATTCGGCAAGCAGGCATCGCCATGGGTCACGACGAGATCCTCGCCGTCGGGCAT
GCGCGCCTTGAGCCTGGCGAACAGTTCGGCTGGCGCGAGCCCCTGATGCTCTTCGTCCAGATCATCCTGA
TCGACAAGACCGGCTTCCATCCGAGTACGTGCTCGCTCGATGCGATGTTTCGCTTGGTGGTCGAATGGGC
AGGTAGCCGGATCAAGCGTATGCAGCCGCCGCATTGCATCAGCCATGATGGATACTTTCTCGGCAGGAGC
AAGGTGAGATGACAGGAGATCCTGCCCCGGCACTTCGCCCAATAGCAGCCAGTCCCTTCCCGCTTCAGTG
ACAACGTCGAGCACAGCTGCGCAAGGAACGCCCGTCGTGGCCAGCCACGATAGCCGCGCTGCCTCGTCCT
GCAGTTCATTCAGGGCACCGGACAGGTCGGTCTTGACAAAAAGAACCGGGCGCCCCTGCGCTGACAGCCG
GAACACGGCGGCATCAGAGCAGCCGATTGTCTGTTGTGCCCAGTCATAGCCGAATAGCCTCTCCACCCAA
GCGGCCGGAGAACCTGCGTGCAATCCATCTTGTTCAATCATGCGAAACGATCCAGGTCCAGGGTTCTCCT
CCACGTCTCCAGCCTGCTTCAGCAGGCTGAAGTTAGTAGCTCCGCTTCCTGAAACCTTATCGTCGTCATC
CTTGTAATCTCCCTTATCGTCGTCATCCTTGTAATCGCCCTTATCGTCGTCATCCTTGTAATCTCCAGAA
CCACCTCCACCGGAACCTCCTCCGCTCCCGCCTAGATACCAGGACTGGAAGACAAAAGGAAAAATACAAT
TAAAATCACAATTTGTAAAAACGTGTGTTTTAGAAGTTGCCTTTTCAACCACGAAATCAGGATCTACGTT
AGGGATGCGGGAGGGATTCGCTGGGAAAAGTAAAGGCACGACAGACAATAAAAAATCCTGTGACACTGAA
ACTGATCTTATTCTTCTGAAATTATAATTCATTGTCTTCATTGGGGTTTTCCAACATTCTGAGTATATCT
TACAGAATGAGGTATTTCTGTTCACTTGAAATACAAATAAGGGTTTTGTTAACTGATGGGGGCAGTTATA
GGAGGGCAGGAAACTTGACCATCTTGTTTATCATTCAATCCTCAGTGCCTAGCCCAGTGCCTGGAATACA
GAACGTTCTTAATGAAGAAGAGTTGAATGAATGGAGAATGGGTAAAGGGAGGGGTTTCATGTGGCAATGA
ATGGCTACTCTGATGATTTTCAACATCTCCTTTCAAATGAGGTGCAGGCACTGAAGCCATGATTGTGACA
CTCTCCTAACAGGCCCAGATGGTCAATAGCGACACAAGAATAAGTGGAGGTAAGGTGGAAAAAGTGCTGG
ACCCAGTCTTCCTGGGTGATTTTGAGCAAGTCACAGTATTTTTCCTTCCTTACATATGTAGGATTTTATG
AGGGAAGATGCTCCTTTCAGCCCAATATATCTAAAATAGCTGGGCTGCAGGTCGGGGAGAGGAGTGTTAG
TAACCGCGACGCTGGTGGGGGTCGGCTTGTTAAGAGGGGCGCTGCTAACGCTGCAAGAGTGGGTTGTCAG
CGTGGGGCCGGTGCTACTGGAATCGATACCGGCATGATTGACAGCCTGGGCGAGGATGTCACCTGATGGT
GATAAGAATACACGGGAGACTTAGTACGGTTTCACAGGCGTGACACGTTTATTGAGTAGGATTACAGAGT
ATAACATAGAGTATAATATAGAGTATACAATAGTGACGTGGGATCCTCAGTTAGCCTCCCCCATCTCCCG
GGCAAACGTGCGCGCCAGGTCGCAGATCGTCGGTATGGAGCCGGGGGTGGTGACGTGGGTCTGGACCATC
CCGGAGGTAAGTTGCAGCAGGGCGTCCCGGCAGCCGGCGGGCGATTGGTCGTAATCCAGGATAAAGACGT
GCATGGGACGGAGGCGTTTGGCCAAGACGTCCAAGGCCCAGGCAAACACGTTGTACAGGTCGCCGTTGGG
GGCCAGCAACTCGGGGGCCCGAAACAGGGTAAATAACGTGTCCCCGATATGGGGTCGTGGGCCCGCGTTG
CTCTGGGGCTCGGCACCCTGGGGCGGCACGGCCGTCCCCGAAAGCTGTCCCCAATCCTCCCGCCACGACC
CGCCGCCCTGCAGATACCGCACCGTATTGGCAAGCAGCCCGTAAACGCGGCGAATCGCGGCCAGCATAGC
CAGGTCAAGCCGCTCGCCGGGGCGCTGGCGTTTGGCCAGGCGGTCGATGTGTCTGTCCTCCGGAAGGGCC
CCCAACACGATGTTTGTGCCGGGCAAGGTCGGCGGGATGAGGGCCACGAACGCCAGCACGGCCTGGGGGG
TCATGCTGCCCATAAGGTATCGCGCGGCCGGGTAGCACAGGAGGGCGGCGATGGGATGGCGGTCGAAGAT
GAGGGTGAGGGCCGGGGGCGGGGCATGTGAGCTCCCAGCCTCCCCCCCGATATGAGGAGCCAGAACGGCG
TCGGTCACGGCATAAGGCATGCCCATTGTTATCTGGGCGCTTGTCATTACCACCGCCGCGTCCCCGGCCG
ATATCTCACCCTGGTCGAGGCGGTGTTGTGTGGTGTAGATGTTCGCGATTGTCTCGGAAGCCCCCAGCAC
CTGCCAGTAAGTCATCGGCTCGGGTACGTAGACGATATCGTCGCGCGAACCCAGGGCCACCAGCAGTTGC
GTGGTGGTGGTTTTCCCCATCCCGTGAGGACCGTCTATATAAACCCGCAGTAGCGTGGGCATTTTCTGCT
CCAGGCGGACTTCCGTGGCTTCTTGCTGCCGGCGAGGGCGCAACGCCGTACGTCGGTTGCTATGGCCGCG
AGAACGCGCAGCCTGGTCGAACGCAGACGCGTGTTGATGGCAGGGGTACGAAGCCATGGTCGGGATCCCC
AGGCTGGATCGGTCCCGGTGTCTCCTATGGAGGTCAAAACAGCGTGGATGGCGTCTCCAGGCGATCTGAC
GGTTCACTAAACGAGCTCTGCTTATATAGACCTCCCACCGTACACGCCTACCGCCCATTTGCGTCAATGG
GGCGGAGTTGTTACGACATTTTGGAAAGTCCCGTTGATTTTGGTGCCAAAACAAACTCCCATTGACGTCA
ATGGGGTGGAGACTTGAAATCCCCGTGAGTCAAACCGCTATCCACGCCCATTGATGTACTGCCAAAACCG
CATCACCATGGTAATAGCGATGACTAATACGTAGATGTACTGCCAAGTAGGAAAGTCCCATAAGGTCATG
TACTGGGCATAATGCCAGGGAATTGACCTGCAGGCATGCAAGCTAATTCGAGCTCGGTACCCGGGGATCC
TCTAGAGTCGACCTGCAGGCATGCAAGCTTGGCGTAATCATGGTCATAGCTGTTTCCTGTGTGAAATTGT
TATCCGCTCACAATTCCACACAACATACGAGCCGGAAGCATAAAGTGTAAAGCCTGGGGTGCCTAATGAG
TGAGCTAACTCACATTAATTGCGTTGCGCTCACTGCCCGCTTTCCAGTCGGGAAACCTGTCGTGCCAGCT
GCATTAATGAATCGGCCAACGCGCGGGGA
Features (pLannotate 1.2.2; 19 found; start..end, strand, type, name):
    389..977     -  rep_origin     ori: high-copy-number ColE1/pMB1/pBR322/pUC origin of replication
   1032..1172    -  CDS            TRA2_ECOLX (fragment): Protein predicted: Swiss-Prot protein existence level 4. Required for transposition of transposon Tn903. From Escherichia coli.
   1357..2172    +  CDS            KanR: aminoglycoside phosphotransferase; aph(3')-Ia; confers resistance to kanamycin in bacteria or G418 (Geneticin®) in eukaryotes
   2254..2410    -  CDS            lacZα (fragment): LacZα fragment of β-galactosidase; lacZ fragment
   3100..3891    -  CDS            neo: KKA2_KLEPN - Also known as kan, nptII. Experimental evidence at protein level: Swiss-Prot protein existence level 1. Resistance to kanamycin, neomycin, paromomycin, ribostamycin, butirosin and gentamicin B. From Klebsiella pneumoniae.
   3975..3999    -  CDS            3xFLAG (fragment): three tandem FLAG® epitope tags
   4003..4056    -  CDS            3xFLAG (fragment): three tandem FLAG® epitope tags
   4814..4975    -  CDS            UL122 (fragment): VIE2_HCMVT - Experimental evidence at protein level: Swiss-Prot protein existence level 1. Stimulates viral early and late gene expression and thus play a crucial role in the regulation of productive infection. In addition, activates quiescent cells to reenter the cell cycle and upregulates several E2F-responsive genes, which are responsible for pushing the cell into S phase. In S-phase, inhibits cellular DNA synthesis and blocks further cell cycle progression. From Human cytomegalovirus (strain Towne) (HHV-5) (Human herpesvirus 5).
   5087..6082    -  CDS            ΔTK: truncated herpes simplex virus thymidine kinase (Salomon et al., 1995) confers sensitivity to nucleoside analogs such as acyclovir or ganciclovir
   6152..6223    +  CDS            UL24_HHV11 (fragment): Experimental evidence at protein level: Swiss-Prot protein existence level 1. May participate in nuclear egress of viral particles. Plays a role in the dispersal of several host nucleolar proteins including NCL/nucleolin and NPM1. Since deletion of host NCL/nucleolin negatively impact on nuclear egress, UL24 supposedly acts on this process through its effect on host nucleoli. From Human herpesvirus 1 (strain 17) (HHV-1) (Human herpes simplex virus 1).
   6314..6365    -  promoter       CMVd2 promoter: truncated human cytomegalovirus (CMV) immediate early promoter that yields moderately reduced expression relative to the full-length promoter
   6428..6445    +  promoter       CMV promoter (fragment): human cytomegalovirus (CMV) immediate early promoter
   6517..6599    -  enhancer       CMV enhancer (fragment): human cytomegalovirus immediate early enhancer; contains an 18-bp deletion relative to the standard CMV enhancer
   6605..6624    +  misc_feature   MCS (fragment): pUC18/19 multiple cloning site
   6625..6680    +  misc_feature   MCS: pUC18/19 multiple cloning site
   6717..6733    -  protein_bind   lac operator: The lac repressor binds to the lac operator to inhibit transcription in E. coli. This inhibition can be relieved by adding lactose or isopropyl-β-D-thiogalactopyranoside (IPTG). lac repressor encoded by lacI
   6741..6771    -  promoter       lac promoter: promoter for the E. coli lac operon
   6786..6807    -  protein_bind   CAP binding site: CAP binding activates transcription in the presence of cAMP. E. coli catabolite activator protein
   6820..20      -  CDS            lacI (fragment) (across the origin): lac repressor; lacI; The lac repressor binds to the lac operator to inhibit transcription in E. coli. This inhibition can be relieved by adding lactose or isopropyl-β-D-thiogalactopyranoside (IPTG).
