[The description below was written by a language model from this plasmid's Addgene catalogue record and pLannotate feature annotations shown in this document.]
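Description:
pFETCh_NFIA_iso1 is a homology-directed repair donor plasmid from a CRISPR-based epitope tagging system, built on the pFETCh_Donor backbone and designed to place a FLAG tag at the 3' end of the endogenous human NFIA coding sequence (isoform 1). It is a pUC-type plasmid carrying a high-copy ColE1/pMB1 origin and a bacterial kanamycin resistance gene (aph(3')-Ia), along with remnants of the lac promoter/operator, lacZα and the pUC multiple cloning site.

The payload is a promoterless 3xFLAG-P2A-NeoR cassette, annotated as 3xFLAG fragments followed in the same orientation by the neo (nptII) coding sequence. It is flanked by NFIA homology arms that were inserted by Gibson assembly. The arms themselves are not annotated in the feature table, but unannotated stretches on either side of the tag cassette are consistent with their position. When the donor is used together with Cas9 and a guide RNA that cuts near the NFIA stop codon (neither is encoded on this plasmid), repair from the donor fuses 3xFLAG in frame to the C terminus of NFIA. The P2A self-cleaving peptide then lets neomycin phosphotransferase be produced from the same endogenous transcript, so G418 resistance reports correct in-frame integration at an expressed locus.

Outside the region containing the tag cassette, the table also shows a truncated HSV thymidine kinase gene next to CMV enhancer/promoter fragments. Such a cassette can serve for ganciclovir counter-selection against random integration of the whole plasmid, although the record does not state this purpose. The tagged cell lines are intended for ChIP-seq of the DNA-binding protein with a standard anti-FLAG antibody, which avoids the need for a factor-specific antibody.
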