Addgene plasmid #104039: pFETCh_NFIA_iso1
Purpose: Donor vector for 3' FLAG tag of human NFIA_iso1
Depositing lab: Eric Mendenhall & Richard M. Myers. Publication: CETCh-seq: CRISPR epitope tagging ChIP-seq of DNA-binding proteins. Savic D, Partridge EC, Newberry KM, Smith SB, Meadows SK, Roberts BS, Mackiewicz M, Mendenhall EM, Myers RM. Genome Res. 2015 Sep 9. 10.1101/gr.193540.115 PubMed 26355004.
Backbone
  Vector backbone: pFETCh_Donor
  Vector type: Mammalian Expression, CRISPR
Growth in bacteria
  Bacterial resistance: Kanamycin, 50 μg/mL
  Growth temperature: 37°C
  Growth strain: DH5alpha
  Copy number: High Copy
Gene/Insert
  Gene/Insert name: NFIA_iso1 homology arms
  Species: H. sapiens (human)
  Entrez Gene: NFIA (a.k.a. BRMUTD, C1DELp32p31, CTF, DEL1P32P31, NF-I/A, NF1-A, NFI-A, NFI-L)
  Tag / fusion protein: 3XFLAG-P2A-NeoR (C terminal on backbone)
  Cloning method: Gibson Cloning
  Sequencing primers: 5′ acgcctgtgaaaccgtacta
Terms and licenses: Academic/Nonprofit Terms; Industry Terms: Not Available to Industry
Depositor comments: Note: This plasmid is part of the Mendenhall and Meyers CRISPR-based Tagging system to add a tag (currently using FLAG) to endogenous proteins. Please see https://www.addgene.org/crispr/tagging/ for more details.
How to cite: pFETCh_NFIA_iso1 was a gift from Eric Mendenhall & Richard M. Myers (Addgene plasmid # 104039 ; http://n2t.net/addgene:104039 ; RRID:Addgene_104039)
